Addgene plasmid #210926: pFBOH-MHL_STXBP5:31-382
Purpose: Insect expression of human STXBP5 fragment G31 to G382. N-terminal 6X His tag with TEV cleavage.
Depositing lab: Cheryl Arrowsmith. Depositing organization: University of Toronto. Publication: A Target Class Ligandability Evaluation of WD40 Repeat-Containing Proteins. Ackloo S, Li F, Szewczyk M, Seitova A, Loppnau P, Zeng H, Xu J, Ahmad S, Arnautova YA, Baghaie AJ, Beldar S, Bolotokova A, Centrella PA, Chau I, Clark MA, Cuozzo JW, Dehghani-Tafti S, Disch JS, Dong A, Dumas A, Feng JA, Ghiabi P, Gibson E, Gilmer J, Goldman B, Green SR, Guie MA, Guilinger JP, Harms N, Herasymenko O, Houliston S, Hutchinson A, Kearnes S, Keefe AD, Kimani SW, Kramer T, Kutera M, Kwak HA, Lento C, Li Y, Liu J, Loup J, Machado RAC, Mulhern CJ, Perveen S, Righetto GL, Riley P, Shrestha S, Sigel EA, Silva M, Sintchak MD, Slakman BL, Taylor RD, Thompson J, Torng W, Underkoffler C, von Rechenberg M, Walsh RT, Watson I, Wilson DJ, Wolf E, Yadav M, Yazdi AK, Zhang J, Zhang Y, Santhakumar V, Edwards AM, Barsyte-Lovejoy D, Schapira M, Brown PJ, Halabelian L, Arrowsmith CH. J Med Chem. 2025 Jan 23;68(2):1092-1112. doi: 10.1021/acs.jmedchem.4c02010. Epub 2024 Nov 4. PubMed 39495097.
Backbone
  Vector backbone: pFBOH-MHL
  Backbone manufacturer: pFASTBac1 Modified
  Vector type: Insect Expression
  Selectable markers: Gentamicin
Growth in bacteria
  Bacterial resistance: Ampicillin, 100 μg/mL
  Growth temperature: 37°C
  Growth strain: DH5alpha
  Copy number: High Copy
Gene/Insert
  Gene/Insert name: STXBP5:G31-G382
  Species: H. sapiens (human)
  Insert size (bp): 1056
  Mutation: wild type
  Entrez Gene: STXBP5 (a.k.a. LGL3, LLGL3, Nbla04300)
  Promoter: Polyhedrin
  Tag / fusion protein: MHHHHHHSSGRENLYFQG (N terminal on insert)
  Cloning method: Ligation Independent Cloning
  Sequencing primers: 5′ tattccggattattcataccg; 3′ ctctacaaatgtggtatggc
Resource information
  A portion of this plasmid was derived from a plasmid made by: Mammalian Gene Collection (BC113382)
Terms and licenses: Academic/Nonprofit Terms; Industry Terms: Not Available to Industry
Depositor comments: 5' Cloning Site: BseRI (destroyed), 3' Cloning Site: BseRI (destroyed).
How to cite: pFBOH-MHL_STXBP5:31-382 was a gift from Cheryl Arrowsmith (Addgene plasmid # 210926 ; http://n2t.net/addgene:210926 ; RRID:Addgene_210926)
