[The description below was written by a language model from this plasmid's Addgene catalogue record and pLannotate feature annotations shown in this document.]
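Description:
pFBOH-MHL_STXBP5:31-382 is a baculovirus donor (transfer) plasmid for insect-cell expression of a fragment of human STXBP5, built on pFBOH-MHL, a modified pFastBac1 backbone. The 5,789-nt plasmid is propagated in E. coli at high copy from a ColE1/pUC-type origin with ampicillin resistance (β-lactamase), and it also carries an f1 phage origin. The expression cassette sits between the Tn7R and Tn7L ends of a mini-Tn7 element, together with a gentamicin acetyltransferase gene driven by the class 1 integron Pc promoter. In pFastBac-type systems, this arrangement allows Tn7 site-specific transposition of the cassette and gentamicin marker into a baculovirus shuttle genome (bacmid) in E. coli. The recombinant bacmid is then used to generate virus for infecting insect cells.

The payload is a 1,056-bp wild-type coding segment for STXBP5 residues G31 to G382, derived from a Mammalian Gene Collection clone and inserted by ligation-independent cloning at BseRI sites that were destroyed in the process. It is transcribed from the strong, very late polyhedrin promoter of Autographa californica nucleopolyhedrovirus and terminated by an SV40 polyadenylation signal. An N-terminal 6xHis tag followed by a TEV protease recognition site permits metal-affinity purification and subsequent tag removal; the annotation software's partial "capTEV" hit corresponds to this tag region. The short lacZα and SV40 large T antigen fragments are backbone remnants. STXBP5 is a regulator of SNARE-mediated exocytosis, and the associated publication concerns the ligandability of WD40 repeat-containing proteins, which suggests the construct was made to produce recombinant protein for that kind of study.
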