Features (pLannotate 1.2.2; 16 found; start..end, strand, type, name):
     10..26      +  CDS            lacZα (fragment): LacZα fragment of β-galactosidase; lacZ fragment
     31..485     +  rep_origin     f1 ori (sequence partly withheld): f1 bacteriophage origin of replication; arrow indicates direction of (+) strand synthesis
    511..615     +  promoter       AmpR promoter: bla
    616..1476    +  CDS            AmpR: β-lactamase; bla; confers resistance to ampicillin, carbenicillin, and related antibiotics
   1647..2235    +  rep_origin     ori: high-copy-number ColE1/pMB1/pBR322/pUC origin of replication
   2421..2472    -  misc_feature   bom (fragment): basis of mobility region from pBR322
   2540..2764    -  mobile_element Tn7R: mini-Tn7 element (right end of the Tn7 transposon) Tn7
   2831..3364    -  CDS            GmR: gentamycin acetyltransferase; aacC1; confers resistance to gentamycin
   3534..3562    -  promoter       Pc promoter: intI1 (promoter lies within the coding sequence); class 1 integron promoter
   3540..3887    -  CDS            YPR2_ECOLX (fragment): Protein predicted: Swiss-Prot protein existence level 4. From Escherichia coli.
   3914..4005    +  promoter       polyhedrin promoter: polh from Autographa californica; promoter for the baculovirus polyhedrin gene
   4062..4080    +  CDS            capTEV™ (fragment): composite tag for in vivo biotinylation, TEV protease cleavage, and 6xHis tagging
   4115..5170    +  CDS            STXBP5 (fragment): STXB5_HUMAN - Also known as LLGL3. Experimental evidence at protein level: Swiss-Prot protein existence level 1. Plays a regulatory role in calcium-dependent exocytosis and neurotransmitter release. Inhibits membrane fusion between transport vesicles and the plasma membrane. May modulate the assembly of trans- SNARE complexes between transport vesicles and the plasma membrane. Inhibits translocation of GLUT4 from intracellular vesicles to the plasma membrane. Competes with STXBP1 for STX1 binding (By similarity). From Homo sapiens (Human).
   5202..5285    +  CDS            large T antigen (fragment): large T antigen from SV40 (simian virus 40)
   5308..5442    +  polyA_signal   SV40 poly(A) signal: SV40 polyadenylation signal
   5471..5636    -  mobile_element Tn7L: mini-Tn7 element (left end of the Tn7 transposon) Tn7
>Addgene plasmid #210926 | pFBOH-MHL_STXBP5:31-382 | addgene full sequence | sequence record 426210 | Addgene NGS Result
CGCTTATTTGCAGCCTGAATGGCGAATGGG
[124 nt withheld, positions 31-154]
C
[91 nt withheld, positions 156-246]
A
[49 nt withheld, positions 248-296]
CCTTTGACGTTGGAGTCCACGTTCTT
[37 nt withheld, positions 323-359]
ACCCTATCTCGGTCTATTCTTTTGATTTATAAGGGATTTTGCCGATTTCGGCCTATTGGTTAAAAAATGA
GCTGATTTAACAAAAATTTAACGCGAATTTTAACAAAATATTAACGCTTACAATTTAGGTGGCACTTTTC
GGGGAAATGTGCGCGGAACCCCTATTTGTTTATTTTTCTAAATACATTCAAATATGTATCCGCTCATGAG
ACAATAACCCTGATAAATGCTTCAATAATATTGAAAAAGGAAGAGTATGAGTATTCAACATTTCCGTGTC
GCCCTTATTCCCTTTTTTGCGGCATTTTGCCTTCCTGTTTTTGCTCACCCAGAAACGCTGGTGAAAGTAA
AAGATGCTGAAGATCAGTTGGGTGCACGAGTGGGTTACATCGAACTGGATCTCAACAGCGGTAAGATCCT
TGAGAGTTTTCGCCCCGAAGAACGTTTTCCAATGATGAGCACTTTTAAAGTTCTGCTATGTGGCGCGGTA
TTATCCCGTATTGACGCCGGGCAAGAGCAACTCGGTCGCCGCATACACTATTCTCAGAATGACTTGGTTG
AGTACTCACCAGTCACAGAAAAGCATCTTACGGATGGCATGACAGTAAGAGAATTATGCAGTGCTGCCAT
AACCATGAGTGATAACACTGCGGCCAACTTACTTCTGACAACGATCGGAGGACCGAAGGAGCTAACCGCT
TTTTTGCACAACATGGGGGATCATGTAACTCGCCTTGATCGTTGGGAACCGGAGCTGAATGAAGCCATAC
CAAACGACGAGCGTGACACCACGATGCCTGTAGCAATGGCAACAACGTTGCGCAAACTATTAACTGGCGA
ACTACTTACTCTAGCTTCCCGGCAACAATTAATAGACTGGATGGAGGCGGATAAAGTTGCAGGACCACTT
CTGCGCTCGGCCCTTCCGGCTGGCTGGTTTATTGCTGATAAATCTGGAGCCGGTGAGCGTGGGTCTCGCG
GTATCATTGCAGCACTGGGGCCAGATGGTAAGCCCTCCCGTATCGTAGTTATCTACACGACGGGGAGTCA
GGCAACTATGGATGAACGAAATAGACAGATCGCTGAGATAGGTGCCTCACTGATTAAGCATTGGTAACTG
TCAGACCAAGTTTACTCATATATACTTTAGATTGATTTAAAACTTCATTTTTAATTTAAAAGGATCTAGG
TGAAGATCCTTTTTGATAATCTCATGACCAAAATCCCTTAACGTGAGTTTTCGTTCCACTGAGCGTCAGA
CCCCGTAGAAAAGATCAAAGGATCTTCTTGAGATCCTTTTTTTCTGCGCGTAATCTGCTGCTTGCAAACA
AAAAAACCACCGCTACCAGCGGTGGTTTGTTTGCCGGATCAAGAGCTACCAACTCTTTTTCCGAAGGTAA
CTGGCTTCAGCAGAGCGCAGATACCAAATACTGTTCTTCTAGTGTAGCCGTAGTTAGGCCACCACTTCAA
GAACTCTGTAGCACCGCCTACATACCTCGCTCTGCTAATCCTGTTACCAGTGGCTGCTGCCAGTGGCGAT
AAGTCGTGTCTTACCGGGTTGGACTCAAGACGATAGTTACCGGATAAGGCGCAGCGGTCGGGCTGAACGG
GGGGTTCGTGCACACAGCCCAGCTTGGAGCGAACGACCTACACCGAACTGAGATACCTACAGCGTGAGCT
ATGAGAAAGCGCCACGCTTCCCGAAGGGAGAAAGGCGGACAGGTATCCGGTAAGCGGCAGGGTCGGAACA
GGAGAGCGCACGAGGGAGCTTCCAGGGGGAAACGCCTGGTATCTTTATAGTCCTGTCGGGTTTCGCCACC
TCTGACTTGAGCGTCGATTTTTGTGATGCTCGTCAGGGGGGCGGAGCCTATGGAAAAACGCCAGCAACGC
GGCCTTTTTACGGTTCCTGGCCTTTTGCTGGCCTTTTGCTCACATGTTCTTTCCTGCGTTATCCCCTGAT
TCTGTGGATAACCGTATTACCGCCTTTGAGTGAGCTGATACCGCTCGCCGCAGCCGAACGACCGAGCGCA
GCGAGTCAGTGAGCGAGGAAGCGGAAGAGCGCCTGATGCGGTATTTTCTCCTTACGCATCTGTGCGGTAT
TTCACACCGCATAGACCAGCCGCGTAACCTGGCAAAATCGGTTACGGTTGAGTAATAAATGGATGCCCTG
CGTAAGCGGGTGTGGGCGGACAATAAAGTCTTAAACTGAACAAAATAGATCTAAACTATGACAATAAAGT
CTTAAACTAGACAGAATAGTTGTAAACTGAAATCAGTCCAGTTATGCTGTGAAAAAGCATACTGGACTTT
TGTTATGGCTAAAGCAAACTCTTCATTTTCTGAAGTGCAAATTGCCCGTCGTATTAAAGAGGGGCGTGGC
CAAGGGCATGGTAAAGACTATATTCGCGGCGTTGTGACAATTTACCGAACAACTCCGCGGCCGGGAAGCC
GATCTCGGCTTGAACGAATTGTTAGGTGGCGGTACTTGGGTCGATATCAAAGTGCATCACTTCTTCCCGT
ATGCCCAACTTTGTATAGAGAGCCACTGCGGGATCGTCACCGTAATCTGCTTGCACGTAGATCACATAAG
CACCAAGCGCGTTGGCCTCATGCTTGAGCAGATTGATGAGCGCGGTGGCAATGCCCTGCCTCCGGTGCTC
GCCGGAGACTGCGAGATCATAGATATAGATCTCACTACGCGGCTGCTCAAACTTGGGCAGAACGTAAGCC
GCGAGAGCGCCAACAACCGCTTCTTGGTCGAAGGCAGCAAGCGCGATGAATGTCTTACTACGGAGCAAGT
TCCCGAGGTAATCGGAGTCCGGCTGATGTTGGGAGTAGGTGGCTACGTCTCCGAACTCACGACCGAAAAG
ATCAAGAGCAGCCCGCATGGATTTGACTTGGTCAGGGCCGAGCCTACATGTGCGAATGATGCCCATACTT
GAGCCACCTAACTTTGTTTTAGGGCGACTGCCCTGCTGCGTAACATCGTTGCTGCTCCATAACATCAAAC
ATCGACCCACGGCGTAACGCGCTTGCTGCTTGGATGCCCGAGGCATAGACTGTACAAAAAAACAGTCATA
ACAAGCCATGAAAACCGCCACTGCGCCGTTACCACCGCTGCGTTCGGTCAAGGTTCTGGACCAGTTGCGT
GAGCGCATACGCTACTTGCATTACAGTTTACGAACCGAACAGGCTTATGTCAACTGGGTTCGTGCCTTCA
TCCGTTTCCACGGTGTGCGTCACCCGGCAACCTTGGGCAGCAGCGAAGTCGAGGCATTTCTGTCCTGGCT
GGCGAACGAGCGCAAGGTTTCGGTCTCCACGCATCGTCAGGCATTGGCGGCCTTGCTGTTCTTCTACGGC
AAGGTGCTGTGCACGGATCTGCCCTGGCTTCAGGAGATCGGAAGACCTCGGCCGTCGCGGCGCTTGCCGG
TGGTGCTGACCCCGGATGAAGTGGTTCGCATCCTCGGTTTTCTGGAAGGCGAGCATCGTTTGTTCGCCCA
GGACTCTAGCTATAGTTCTAGTGGTTGGCTACGTATACTCCGGAATATTAATAGATCATGGAGATAATTA
AAATGATAACCATCTCGCAAATAAATAAGTATTTTACTGTTTTCGTAACAGTTTTGTAATAAAAAAACCT
ATAAATATTCCGGATTATTCATACCGTCCCACCATCGGGCGCGGATCTCGGTCCGAAAACCATGCATCAT
CATCATCATCACAGCAGCGGCAGAGAAAACTTGTATTTCCAGGGCGGGAACCGGGAGCCGGAGATCCAGG
AAACGCTCCAGTCCGAGCACTTTCAGCTCTGCAAGACTGTTCGCCATGGATTTCCCTATCAACCCTCAGC
CCTGGCCTTTGATCCTGTACAGAAGATCCTGGCAGTGGGAACTCAGACTGGTGCTTTAAGGCTCTTTGGT
CGTCCAGGAGTAGAATGTTATTGCCAGCATGACAGTGGAGCTGCAGTAATCCAGCTCCAGTTCCTGATTA
ATGAGGGAGCGCTTGTGAGTGCCTTGGCTGATGACACCTTACACTTATGGAATTTACGTCAGAAGAGGCC
TGCCATACTACATTCGCTTAAATTTTGCAGAGAAAGGGTTACATTTTGCCATCTGCCTTTCCAGAGTAAG
TGGCTCTATGTGGGCACTGAACGAGGTAATATACATATTGTCAATGTGGAGTCCTTCACACTCTCAGGCT
ACGTCATTATGTGGAATAAAGCCATTGAACTGTCATCTAAATCTCACCCAGGACCTGTGGTCCATATAAG
TGATAATCCAATGGACGAGGGAAAGCTTTTGATTGGCTTTGAATCTGGAACAGTAGTTTTATGGGACCTC
AAATCAAAGAAAGCCGACTACAGATACACATATGATGAGGCTATCCACTCTGTTGCTTGGCATCATGAAG
GAAAACAATTTATTTGCAGTCATTCAGATGGCACCTTGACTATATGGAATGTAAGGTCCCCTGCTAAACC
AGTACAGACAATCACTCCACATGGAAAACAGTTAAAGGATGGGAAGAAGCCAGAACCATGCAAACCTATC
CTCAAGGTGGAATTCAAAACGACTAGATCTGGGGAGCCTTTTATTATTTTATCAGGAGGTTTGTCATATG
ATACTGTAGGAAGAAGACCTTGCTTAACAGTGATGCATGGGAAAAGCACTGCTGTGCTAGAAATGGACTA
TTCAATTGTTGATTTTCTAACGCTGTGTGAAACACCATACCCAAATGATTTTCAAGAACCATATGCTGTG
GTTGTTCTTCTAGAAAAGGATTTAGTACTTATAGACCTTGCACAAAATGGATGATGACGAAGCTTGTCGA
GAAGTACTAGAGGATCATAATCAGCCATACCACATTTGTAGAGGTTTTACTTGCTTTAAAAAACCTCCCA
CACCTCCCCCTGAACCTGAAACATAAAATGAATGCAATTGTTGTTGTTAACTTGTTTATTGCAGCTTATA
ATGGTTACAAATAAAGCAATAGCATCACAAATTTCACAAATAAAGCATTTTTTTCACTGCATTCTAGTTG
TGGTTTGTCCAAACTCATCAATGTATCTTATCATGTCTGGATCTGATCACTGATATCGCCTAGGAGATCC
GAACCAGATAAGTGAAATCTAGTTCCAAACTATTTTGTCATTTTTAATTTTCGTATTAGCTTACGACGCT
ACACCCAGTTCCCATCTATTTTGTCACTCTTCCCTAAATAATCCTTAAAAACTCCATTTCCACCCCTCCC
AGTTCCCAACTATTTTGTCCGCCCACAGCGGGGCATTTTTCTTCCTGTTATGTTTTTAATCAAACATCCT
GCCAACTCCATGTGACAAACCGTCATCTTCGGCTACTTTTTCTCTGTCACAGAATGAAAATTTTTCTGTC
ATCTCTTCGTTATTAATGTTTGTAATTGACTGAATATCAA
