>Addgene plasmid #210926 | pFBOH-MHL_STXBP5:31-382 | depositor partial sequence | sequence record 411332 | Insert sequence
GGGAACCGGGAGCCGGAGATCCAGGAAACGCTCCAGTCCGAGCACTTTCAGCTCTGCAAGACTGTTCGCC
ATGGATTTCCCTATCAACCCTCAGCCCTGGCCTTTGATCCTGTACAGAAGATCCTGGCAGTGGGAACTCA
GACTGGTGCTTTAAGGCTCTTTGGTCGTCCAGGAGTAGAATGTTATTGCCAGCATGACAGTGGAGCTGCA
GTAATCCAGCTCCAGTTCCTGATTAATGAGGGAGCGCTTGTGAGTGCCTTGGCTGATGACACCTTACACT
TATGGAATTTACGTCAGAAGAGGCCTGCCATACTACATTCGCTTAAATTTTGCAGAGAAAGGGTTACATT
TTGCCATCTGCCTTTCCAGAGTAAGTGGCTCTATGTGGGCACTGAACGAGGTAATATACATATTGTCAAT
GTGGAGTCCTTCACACTCTCAGGCTACGTCATTATGTGGAATAAAGCCATTGAACTGTCATCTAAATCTC
ACCCAGGACCTGTGGTCCATATAAGTGATAATCCAATGGACGAGGGAAAGCTTTTGATTGGCTTTGAATC
TGGAACAGTAGTTTTATGGGACCTCAAATCAAAGAAAGCCGACTACAGATACACATATGATGAGGCTATC
CACTCTGTTGCTTGGCATCATGAAGGAAAACAATTTATTTGCAGTCATTCAGATGGCACCTTGACTATAT
GGAATGTAAGGTCCCCTGCTAAACCAGTACAGACAATCACTCCACATGGAAAACAGTTAAAGGATGGGAA
GAAGCCAGAACCATGCAAACCTATCCTCAAGGTGGAATTCAAAACGACTAGATCTGGGGAGCCTTTTATT
ATTTTATCAGGAGGTTTGTCATATGATACTGTAGGAAGAAGACCTTGCTTAACAGTGATGCATGGGAAAA
GCACTGCTGTGCTAGAAATGGACTATTCAATTGTTGATTTTCTAACGCTGTGTGAAACACCATACCCAAA
TGATTTTCAAGAACCATATGCTGTGGTTGTTCTTCTAGAAAAGGATTTAGTACTTATAGACCTTGCACAA
AATGGA
